Addgene plasmid #55549: mTurquoise-Endo-14
Purpose: Localization: Endosomes, Excitation: 434, Emission: 474
Depositing lab: Michael Davidson. Depositing organization: Florida State University, Tallahassee.
Backbone
  Vector backbone: mTurquoise
  Backbone size w/o insert (bp): 4750
  Vector type: Mammalian Expression
  Selectable markers: Neomycin (select with G418)
Growth in bacteria
  Bacterial resistance: Kanamycin, 50 μg/mL
  Growth temperature: 37°C
  Growth strain: DH5alpha
  Copy number: High Copy
Gene/Insert
  Gene/Insert name: Endo (alt name: NM_004040.2)
  Species: H. sapiens (human)
  Entrez Gene: RHOB (a.k.a. ARH6, ARHB, MST081, MSTP081, RHOH6)
  Promoter: CMV
  Tag / fusion protein: mTurquoise (N terminal on backbone)
  Cloning method: Unknown
  Sequencing primers: 5′ CMV-F; 3′ SV40pA-R
Terms and licenses: Academic/Nonprofit Terms; Industry Terms
Depositor comments: . Excitation = 434; Emission = 474
How to cite: mTurquoise-Endo-14 was a gift from Michael Davidson (Addgene plasmid # 55549 ; http://n2t.net/addgene:55549 ; RRID:Addgene_55549)
