[The description below was written by a language model from this plasmid's Addgene catalogue record.]
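Description:
mTurquoise-Endo-14 is a mammalian expression plasmid that produces a cyan fluorescent marker for endosomes. It is built on an mTurquoise backbone of about 4.75 kb (excluding the insert), is maintained in E. coli as a high-copy plasmid under kanamycin selection, and carries a neomycin resistance marker so that transfected mammalian cells can be selected with G418. No feature table accompanies the record, so the origin of replication and other backbone elements are not explicitly listed. The use of an SV40 polyA reverse sequencing primer suggests that an SV40 polyadenylation signal lies downstream of the expression cassette.

The insert, labelled "Endo", is human RHOB, a small Rho-family GTPase that associates with endosomal membranes, which is why it serves as the targeting moiety here. Expression is driven by the CMV promoter, a strong constitutive promoter in most mammalian cell lines. mTurquoise is supplied by the backbone and is fused to the N terminus of RhoB, an arrangement that leaves the C-terminal end of the GTPase free; in Rho proteins that region generally carries the lipid modification signal needed for membrane attachment. The "14" in the name probably denotes the linker length between the two parts, but the record does not state this, and the cloning method is listed as unknown.

The fusion is intended for fluorescence imaging of endosomes in cells, with excitation at 434 nm and emission at 474 nm. These cyan spectral properties suit it to multicolour labelling alongside green, yellow or red organelle markers.
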