>Addgene plasmid #55549 | mTurquoise-Endo-14 | depositor partial sequence | sequence record 85956 | insert sequence
TAGCGCTACCGGTCGCCACCATGGTGAGCAAGGGCGAGGAGCTGTTCACCGGGGTGGTGCCCATCCTGGT
CGAGCTGGACGGCGACGTAAACGGCCACAAGTTCAGCGTGTCCGGCGAGGGCGAGGGCGATGCCACCTAC
GGCAAGCTGACCCTGAAGTTCATCTGCACCACCGGCAAGCTGCCCGTGCCCTGGCCCACCCTCGTGACCA
CCCTGTCCTGGGGCGTGCAGTGCTTCGCCCGCTACCCCGACCACATGAAGCAGCACGACTTCTTCAAGTC
CGCCATGCCCGAAGGCTACGTCCAGGAGCGCACCATCTTCTTCAAGGACGACGGCAACTACAAGACCCGC
GCCGAGGTGAAGTTCGAGGGCGACACCCTGGTGAACCGCATCGAGCTGAAGGGCATCGACTTCAAGGAGG
ACGGCAACATCCTGGGGCACAAGCTGGAGTACAACTACATCAGCGACAACGTCTATATCACCGCCGACAA
GCAGAAGAACGGCATCAAGGCCAACTTCAAGATCCGCCACAACATCGAGGACGGCGGCGTGCAGCTCGCC
GACCACTACCAGCAGAACACCCCCATCGGCGACGGCCCCGTGCTGCTGCCCGACAACCACTACCTGAGCA
CCCAGTCCAAGCTGAGCAAAGACCCCAACGAGAAGCGCGATCACATGGTCCTGCTGGAGTTCGTGACCGC
CGCCGGGATCACTCTCGGCATGGACGAGCTGTACAAGTCCGGATCAGATCTCGAGCTCAAGCTTGATATC
GAATTCCCCATGGAGCAGAAGCTGATCTCCGAGGAGGACCTGAACCGGAAGAAACTGGTGGTTGTTGGTG
ATGGAGCCTGTGGAAAGACATGCTTGCTCATAGTCTTCAGCAAGGACGAGTTCCCAGAGGTGTATGTGCC
CACAGTGTTTGAGAACTATGTGGCAGATATCGAGGTGGATGGAAAGCAGGTAGAGTTGGCTTTGTGGGAC
ACAGCTGGCCAGGAGGACTACGACCGCCTGCGGCCGCTCTCCTACCCGGACACCGACGTCATTCTCATGT
GCTTCTCGGTGGACAGCCCGGACTCGCTGGAGAACATCCCCGAGAAGTGGGTCCCCGAGGTGAAGCACTT
CTGTCCCAATGTGCCCATCATCCTGGTGGCCAACAAAAAAGACCTGCGCAGCGACGAGCATGTCCGCACA
GAGCTGGCCCGCATGAAGCAGGAACCCGTTCGCACGGATGACGGCCGCGCCATGGCCGTGCGCATCCAAG
CCTACGACTACCTCGAGTGCTCTGCCAAGACCAAGGAAGGCGTGCGCGAGGTCTTCGAGACGGCCACGCG
CGCCGCGCTGCAGAAGCGCTACGGCTCCCAGAACGGCTGCATCAACTGCTGCAAGGTGCTATGAGGGCCG
CGCCCGTCGCGCCTGCCCCTGCCGGGGATCCACCGGATCTAGATAACTGATCATA
