>Addgene plasmid #55549 | mTurquoise-Endo-14 | addgene partial sequence | sequence record 99260 | EGFP-C 5'-CATGGTCCTGCTGGAGTTCGTG-3'
AGTCCGGATCAGATCTCGAGCTCAAGCTTGATATCGAATTCCCCATGGAGCAGAAGCTGATCTCCGAGGA
GGACCTGAACCGGAAGAAACTGGTGGTTGTTGGTGATGGAGCCTGTGGAAAGACATGCTTGCTCATAGTC
TTCAGCAAGGACGAGTTCCCAGAGGTGTATGTGCCCACAGTGTTTGAGAACTATGTGGCAGATATCGAGG
TGGATGGAAAGCAGGTAGAGTTGGCTTTGTGGGACACAGCTGGCCAGGAGGACTACGACCGCCTGCGGCC
GCTCTCCTACCCGGACACCGACGTCATTCTCATGTGCTTCTCGGTGGACAGCCCGGACTCGCTGGAGAAC
ATCCCCGAGAAGTGGGTCCCCGAGGTGAAGCACTTCTGTCCCAATGTGCCCATCATCCTGGTGGCCAACA
AAAAAGACCTGCGCAGCGACGAGCATGTCCGCACAGAGCTGGCCCGCATGAAGCAGGAACCCGTTCGCAC
GGATGACGGCCGCGCCATGGCCGTGCGCATCCAAGCCTACGACTACCTCGAGTGCTCTGCCAAGACCAAG
GAAGGCGTGCGCGAGGTCTTCGAGACGGCCACGCGCGCCGCGCTGCAGAAGCGCTACGGCTCCCAGAACG
GCTGCATCAACTGCTGCAAGGTGCTATGAGGGCCGCGCCCGTCGCGCCTGCCCCTGCCGGGGATCCACCG
GATCTAGATAACTGATCATAATCAGCCATACCACATTTGTAGAGGTTTTACTTGCTTTAAAA
